Addgene plasmid #209962: pLPC53
Purpose: Contains Level 0 Part: 5' Connector (5C1CSN with double terminator Tcat+sai) for the construction of Level 1 plasmids
Depositing lab: Thorsten Mascher. Depositing organization: Technische Universitaet Dresden. Publication: Development of a Golden Gate Assembly-Based Genetic Toolbox for Lactiplantibacillus plantarum and Its Application for Engineering Monoterpenoid Biosynthesis. Li X, Schönberg PY, Wucherpfennig T, Hinze C, Sulaj F, Henle T, Mascher T. ACS Synth Biol. 2024 Sep 20;13(9):2764-2779. doi: 10.1021/acssynbio.4c00075. Epub 2024 Sep 10. PubMed 39254046.
Backbone
  Vector backbone: pLP1
  Vector type: Bacterial Expression
Growth in bacteria
  Bacterial resistance: Chloramphenicol, 25 μg/mL
  Growth temperature: 37°C
  Growth strain: DH5alpha
  Copy number: Low Copy
Gene/Insert
  Gene/Insert name: 5' Connector (5C1CSN_Tcat+sai)
  Species: Synthetic
  Cloning method: Restriction Enzyme; 5′ cloning site BsmBI (destroyed during cloning); 3′ cloning site BsmBI (destroyed during cloning)
Terms and licenses: Academic/Nonprofit Terms; Industry Terms: Not Available to Industry
How to cite: pLPC53 was a gift from Thorsten Mascher (Addgene plasmid # 209962 ; http://n2t.net/addgene:209962 ; RRID:Addgene_209962)
