[The description below was written by a language model from this plasmid's Addgene catalogue record and pLannotate feature annotations shown in this document.]
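Description:
pLPC53 is a small (about 2.4 kb) Level 0 part plasmid from a Golden Gate assembly toolbox developed for genetic engineering of Lactiplantibacillus plantarum. It is built on the pLP1 backbone and stores a single synthetic module, a 5' connector designated 5C1CSN that carries a double transcription terminator (Tcat+sai). The part was inserted through BsmBI sites that were destroyed in the process, as is typical when a fragment is domesticated into a Golden Gate entry vector. In hierarchical assembly schemes of this kind, connectors flank a transcription unit when Level 0 parts are combined into a Level 1 plasmid. The built-in double terminator would be expected to insulate the assembled unit from read-through transcription coming from upstream, although the record does not spell out this role.

The plasmid is maintained in E. coli (DH5alpha) and selected with chloramphenicol. The annotated features are almost entirely backbone elements: a cat coding sequence driven by its native cat promoter and followed by a lambda t0 terminator, and a ColE1/pMB1-type origin of replication. The annotation tool labels this origin as high copy, whereas the catalogue lists the plasmid as low copy. BioBrick prefix and suffix sequences, together with a his operon terminator and another putative bacterial terminator, bracket the cloning region, shielding it from backbone transcription. The connector insert itself is not annotated in the feature table and presumably lies in the unannotated stretch between prefix and suffix. Although catalogued as a bacterial expression vector, pLPC53 encodes no expressed payload and serves purely as a building block for Level 1 constructs.
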