Features (pLannotate 1.2.2; 8 found; start..end, strand, type, name):
    326..345     +  misc_feature   BioBrick suffix: universal suffix for all parts
    346..403     +  terminator     his operon terminator: This putative transcriptin terminator from the E. coli his operon has a 2-bp deletion introduced during synthesis. Its efficiency has not been determined.
    598..1186    -  rep_origin     ori: high-copy-number ColE1/pMB1/pBR322/pUC origin of replication
   1369..1463    -  terminator     lambda t0 terminator: transcription terminator from phage lambda
   1487..2143    -  CDS            cat: CAT_ECOLX - Experimental evidence at protein level: Swiss-Prot protein existence level 1. This enzyme is an effector of chloramphenicol resistance in bacteria. From Escherichia coli. This protein is used as a marker in many commonly used cloning vectors, such as pACYC184.
   2144..2241    -  promoter       cat promoter: promoter of the E. coli cat gene encoding chloramphenicol acetyltransferase
   2327..2370    -  terminator     bacterial terminator: putative bacterial transcription terminator
   2373..2394    +  misc_feature   BioBrick prefix: BioBrick prefix for parts that do not start with "ATG"
>Addgene plasmid #209962 | pLPC53 | addgene full sequence | sequence record 419383 | Addgene NGS Result
GGTCTCGAACACGTCTCGGGAGTACGCCAAATGATCCCAGTAAAAAGCCACCCGCATGGCGGGTGGCTTT
TTATTAGCCCTAGAAGGGCTTCCCACACGCATTTCAGCGCCTTAGTGCCTTAGTTTGTGAATCATAGGTG
GTATAGTCCCGAAATACCCGTCTAAGGAATTGTCAGATAGGCCTAATGACTGGCTTTTATAATATGAGAT
AATGCCGACTGTACTTTTTACAGTCGGTTTTCTAATGTCACTAACCTGCCCCGTTAGTTGAAGAAGGTTT
TTATATTACAGCTCCAGATCTACGGGAGTGAGACCACTCATCGCGACTAGTAGCGGCCGCTGCAGTCCGG
CAAAAAAGGGCAAGGTGTCACCACCCTGCCCTTTTTCTTTAAAACCGAAAAGATTACTTCGCGTTATGCA
GGCTTCCTCGCTCACTGACTCGCTGCGCTCGGTCGTTCGGCTGCGGCGAGCGGTATCAGCTCACTCAAAG
GCGGTAATACGGTTATCCACAGAATCAGGGGATAACGCAGGAAAGAACATGTGAGCAAAAGGCCAGCAAA
AGGCCAGGAACCGTAAAAAGGCCGCGTTGCTGGCGTTTTTCCACAGGCTCCGCCCCCCTGACGAGCATCA
CAAAAATCGACGCTCAAGTCAGAGGTGGCGAAACCCGACAGGACTATAAAGATACCAGGCGTTTCCCCCT
GGAAGCTCCCTCGTGCGCTCTCCTGTTCCGACCCTGCCGCTTACCGGATACCTGTCCGCCTTTCTCCCTT
CGGGAAGCGTGGCGCTTTCTCATAGCTCACGCTGTAGGTATCTCAGTTCGGTGTAGGTCGTTCGCTCCAA
GCTGGGCTGTGTGCACGAACCCCCCGTTCAGCCCGACCGCTGCGCCTTATCCGGTAACTATCGTCTTGAG
TCCAACCCGGTAAGACACGACTTATCGCCACTGGCAGCAGCCACTGGTAACAGGATTAGCAGAGCGAGGT
ATGTAGGCGGTGCTACAGAGTTCTTGAAGTGGTGGCCTAACTACGGCTACACTAGAAGAACAGTATTTGG
TATCTGCGCTCTGCTGAAGCCAGTTACCTTCGGAAAAAGAGTTGGTAGCTCTTGATCCGGCAAACAAACC
ACCGCTGGTAGCGGTGGTTTTTTTGTTTGCAAGCAGCAGATTACGCGCAGAAAAAAAGGATCTCAAGAAG
ATCCTTTGATCTTTTCTACGGGGTCTGACGCTCAGTGGAACGAAAACTCACGTTAAGGGATTTTGGTCAT
GAGATTATCAAAAAGGATCTTCACCTAGATCCTTTTAAATTAAAAATGAAGTTTTAAATCAATCTAAAGT
ATATATGAGTAAACTTGGTCTGACAGCTCGAGGCTTGGATTCTCACCAATAAAAAACGCCCGGCGGCAAC
CGAGCGTTCTGAACAAATCCAGATGGAGTTCTGAGGTCATTACTGGATCTATCAACAGGAGTCCAAGCGA
GCTCGATATCAAATTACGCCCCGCCCTGCCACTCGTCGCAGTACTGTTGTAATTCATTAAGCATTCTGCC
GACATGGAAGCCATCACAAACGGCATGATGAACCTGAATCGCCAGCGGCATCAGCACCTTGTCGCCTTGC
GTATAATATTTGCCCATGGTGAAAACGGGGGCGAAGAAGTTGTCCATATTGGCCACGTTTAAATCAAAAC
TGGTGAAACTCACCCAGGGATTGGCTGATACGAAAAACATATTCTCAATAAACCCTTTAGGGAAATAGGC
CAGGTTTTCACCGTAACACGCCACATCTTGCGAATATATGTGTAGAAACTGCCGGAAATCGTCGTGGTAT
TCACTCCAGAGTGATGAAAACGTTTCAGTTTGCTCATGGAAAACGGTGTAACAAGGGTGAACACTATCCC
ATATCACCAGCTCACCGTCTTTCATTGCCATACGAAATTCCGGATGAGCATTCATCAGGCGGGCAAGAAT
GTGAATAAAGGCCGGATAAAACTTGTGCTTATTTTTCTTTACGGTCTTTAAAAAGGCCGTAATATCCAGC
TGAACGGTCTGGTTATAGGTACATTGAGCAACTGACTGAAATGCCTCAAAATGTTCTTTACGATGCCATT
GGGATATATCAACGGTGGTATATCCAGTGATTTTTTTCTCCATTTTAGCTTCCTTAGCTCCTGAAAATCT
CGATAACTCAAAAAATACGCCCGGTAGTGATCTTATTTCATTATGGTGAAAGTTGGAACCTCTTACGTGC
CCGATCAACTCGAGTGCCACCTGACGTCTAAGAAACCATTATTATCATGACATTAACCTATAAAAATAGG
CGTATCACGAGGCAGAATTTCAGATAAAAAAAATCCTTAGCTTTCGCTAAGGATGATTTCTGGAATTCGC
GGCCGCTTCTAGAGCGATGAGT
